Addgene plasmid #192170: pVPSB_empty
Purpose: (Empty Backbone) pVPSB backbone expression vector
Depositing lab: Sidi Chen. Depositing organization: Yale University. Publication: Nonstructural Protein 1 of SARS-CoV-2 Is a Potent Pathogenicity Factor Redirecting Host Protein Synthesis Machinery toward Viral RNA. Yuan S, Peng L, Park JJ, Hu Y, Devarkar SC, Dong MB, Shen Q, Wu S, Chen S, Lomakin IB, Xiong Y. Mol Cell. 2020 Dec 17;80(6):1055-1066.e6. doi: 10.1016/j.molcel.2020.10.034. Epub 2020 Oct 29. PubMed 33188728.
Backbone
  Vector backbone: pVPSB
  Vector type: Mammalian Expression
Growth in bacteria
  Bacterial resistance: Ampicillin, 100 μg/mL
  Growth temperature: 37°C
  Growth strain: NEB Stable
  Copy number: High Copy
Gene/Insert
  Gene/Insert name: None
  Mutation: NA
Terms and licenses: Academic/Nonprofit Terms; Industry Terms: Not Available to Industry
How to cite: pVPSB_empty was a gift from Sidi Chen (Addgene plasmid # 192170 ; http://n2t.net/addgene:192170 ; RRID:Addgene_192170)
