[The description below was written by a language model from this plasmid's Addgene catalogue record and pLannotate feature annotations shown in this document.]
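Description:
pVPSB_empty is an empty mammalian expression backbone of about 5.6 kb, deposited without an insert and intended to receive a coding sequence of interest. In bacteria it is maintained through a high-copy ColE1/pUC-type origin and selected with ampicillin through a β-lactamase gene driven by its own promoter. An f1 bacteriophage origin is also present, along with remnants typical of pcDNA/pUC-derived backbones: a lac promoter, operator and CAP binding site, small lacI and bom fragments, and a short SV40 small t antigen fragment. These remnants have no evident role in the vector's function.

The expression unit is built around the human EF-1α core promoter, a compact constitutive promoter active in many mammalian cell types. A short synthetic poly(A) signal is annotated just downstream of it, and a bovine growth hormone poly(A) signal follows a few hundred bases later. The stretch between these two signals is unannotated, so the record does not show the cloning site, any tags, or how the elements are arranged around an inserted gene. A separate cassette places a neomycin/kanamycin phosphotransferase gene under the SV40 enhancer/early promoter and ends with an SV40 poly(A) signal. This cassette should permit G418 selection of stably transfected mammalian cells. The partial ble sequence after neo is most likely a vestige of the transposon from which the marker was derived.

The associated publication concerns the SARS-CoV-2 nonstructural protein Nsp1 and its effects on host translation. This suggests the backbone served for viral protein expression constructs and as an empty-vector control, although the record states its purpose only as a backbone expression vector.
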