Features (pLannotate 1.2.2; 18 found; start..end, strand, type, name):
     28..80      -  misc_feature   bom (fragment): basis of mobility region from pBR322
    537..555     +  CDS            small t antigen (fragment): SV40 (simian virus 40) small t antigen
    581..792     +  promoter       EF-1α core promoter: core promoter for human elongation factor EF-1α
    824..872     +  polyA_signal   poly(A) signal: synthetic polyadenylation signal
   1167..1391    +  polyA_signal   bGH poly(A) signal: bovine growth hormone polyadenylation signal
   1395..1416    +  promoter       SV40 promoter (fragment): SV40 enhancer and early promoter
   1437..1865    +  rep_origin     f1 ori (sequence partly withheld): f1 bacteriophage origin of replication; arrow indicates direction of (+) strand synthesis
   1879..2208    +  promoter       SV40 promoter: SV40 enhancer and early promoter
   2275..3066    +  CDS            neo: KKA2_KLEPN - Also known as kan, nptII. Experimental evidence at protein level: Swiss-Prot protein existence level 1. Resistance to kanamycin, neomycin, paromomycin, ribostamycin, butirosin and gentamicin B. From Klebsiella pneumoniae.
   3090..3248    +  CDS            ble (fragment): BLE_KLEPN - Experimental evidence at protein level: Swiss-Prot protein existence level 1. Binding protein with a strong affinity to the bleomycin family of antibiotics. Binds to CL990; an antimitotic-antibiotic compound. From Klebsiella pneumoniae.
   3243..3364    +  polyA_signal   SV40 poly(A) signal: SV40 polyadenylation signal
   3437..3453    -  protein_bind   lac operator: The lac repressor binds to the lac operator to inhibit transcription in E. coli. This inhibition can be relieved by adding lactose or isopropyl-β-D-thiogalactopyranoside (IPTG). lac repressor encoded by lacI
   3461..3491    -  promoter       lac promoter: promoter for the E. coli lac operon
   3506..3527    -  protein_bind   CAP binding site: CAP binding activates transcription in the presence of cAMP. E. coli catabolite activator protein
   3540..3632    -  CDS            lacI (fragment): lac repressor; lacI; The lac repressor binds to the lac operator to inhibit transcription in E. coli. This inhibition can be relieved by adding lactose or isopropyl-β-D-thiogalactopyranoside (IPTG).
   3815..4403    -  rep_origin     ori: high-copy-number ColE1/pMB1/pBR322/pUC origin of replication
   4574..5434    -  CDS            AmpR: β-lactamase; bla; confers resistance to ampicillin, carbenicillin, and related antibiotics
   5435..5539    -  promoter       AmpR promoter: bla
>Addgene plasmid #192170 | pVPSB_empty | addgene full sequence | sequence record 375170 | Addgene NGS Result
GACGGATCGGGAGATCTCCCGATCCCCTATGGTGCACTCTCAGTACAATCTGCTCTGATGCCGCATAGTT
AAGCCAGTATCTGCTCCCTGCTTGTGTGTTGGAGGTCGCTGAGTAGTGCGCGAGCAAAATTTAAGCTACA
ACAAGGCAAGGCTTGACCGACAATTGCATGAAGAATCTGCTTAGGGTTAGGCGTTTTGCGCTGCTTCGCG
ATGTACGGGCCAGATATACGCGTTCTAGACTATACAGTTGAAGTCGGAAGTTTACATACACTTAAGTTGG
AGTCATTAAAACTCGTTTTTCAACTACTCCACAAATTTCTTGTTAACAAACAATAGTTTTGGCAAGTCAG
TTAGGACATCTACTTTGTGCATGACACAAGTCATTTTTCCAACAATTGTTTACAGACAGATTATTTCACT
TATAATTCACTGTATCACAATTCCAGTGGGTCAGAAGTTTACATACACTAAGTTGACTGTGCCTTTAAAC
AGCTTGGAAAATTCCAGAAAATGATGTCATGGCTTTAGAGAGGATCCTAGGTCTTGAAAGGAGTGGGAAT
TGGCTCCGGTGCCCGTCAGTGGGCAGAGCGCACATCGCCCACAGTCCCCGAGAAGTTGGGGGGAGGGGTC
GGCAATTGATCCGGTGCCTAGAGAAGGTGGCGCGGGGTAAACTGGGAAAGTGATGTCGTGTACTGGCTCC
GCCTTTTTCCCGAGGGTGGGGGAGAACCGTATATAAGTGCAGTAGTCGCCGTGAACGTTCTTTTTCGCAA
CGGGTTTGCCGCCAGAACACAGGACCGGTGGTACCCGTACGGCCACCCTCGAGAATAAAAGATCTTTATT
TTCATTAGATCTGTGTGTTGGTTTTTTGTGTGAATTTTGAGTGTATGTAAACTTCTGACCCACTGGGAAT
GTGATGAAAGAAATAAAAGCTGAAATGAATCATTCTCTCTACTATTATTCTGATATTTCACATTCTTAAA
ATAAAGTGGTGATCCTAACTGACCTAAGACAGGGAATTTTTACTAGGATTAAATGTCAGGAATTGTGAAA
AAGTGAGTTTAAATGTATTTGGCTAAGGTGTATGTAAACTTCCGACTTCAACTGTATAGGCATGCGGTAA
CCACGTGCGGACCGAAGCTTAAGTTTAAACCGCTGATCAGCCTCGACTGTGCCTTCTAGTTGCCAGCCAT
CTGTTGTTTGCCCCTCCCCCGTGCCTTCCTTGACCCTGGAAGGTGCCACTCCCACTGTCCTTTCCTAATA
AAATGAGGAAATTGCATCGCATTGTCTGAGTAGGTGTCATTCTATTCTGGGGGGTGGGGTGGGGCAGGAC
AGCAAGGGGGAGGATTGGGAAGACAATAGCAGGCATGCTGGGGATGCGGTGGGCTCTATGGCTTCTGAGG
CGGAAAGAACCAGCTGGGGCTCTAGGGGGTATCCCC
[124 nt withheld, positions 1437-1560]
C
[91 nt withheld, positions 1562-1652]
A
[49 nt withheld, positions 1654-1702]
CCTTTGACGTTGGAGTCCACGTTCTTT
[37 nt withheld, positions 1730-1766]
ACCCTATCTCGGTCTATTCTTTTGATTTATAAGGGATTTTGCCGATTTCGGCCTATTGGTTAAAAAATGA
GCTGATTTAACAAAAATTTAACGCGAATTAATTCTGTGGAATGTGTGTCAGTTAGGGTGTGGAAAGTCCC
CAGGCTCCCCAGCAGGCAGAAGTATGCAAAGCATGCATCTCAATTAGTCAGCAACCAGGTGTGGAAAGTC
CCCAGGCTCCCCAGCAGGCAGAAGTATGCAAAGCATGCATCTCAATTAGTCAGCAACCATAGTCCCGCCC
CTAACTCCGCCCATCCCGCCCCTAACTCCGCCCAGTTCCGCCCATTCTCCGCCCCATGGCTGACTAATTT
TTTTTATTTATGCAGAGGCCGAGGCCGCCTCTGCCTCTGAGCTATTCCAGAAGTAGTGAGGAGGCTTTTT
TGGAGGCCTAGGCTTTTGCAAAAAGCTCCCGGGAGCTTGTATATCCATTTTCGGATCTGATCAAGAGACA
GGATGAGGATCGTTTCGCATGATTGAACAAGATGGATTGCACGCAGGTTCTCCGGCCGCTTGGGTGGAGA
GGCTATTCGGCTATGACTGGGCACAACAGACAATCGGCTGCTCTGATGCCGCCGTGTTCCGGCTGTCAGC
GCAGGGGCGCCCGGTTCTTTTTGTCAAGACCGACCTGTCCGGTGCCCTGAATGAACTGCAGGACGAGGCA
GCGCGGCTATCGTGGCTGGCCACGACGGGCGTTCCTTGCGCAGCTGTGCTCGACGTTGTCACTGAAGCGG
GAAGGGACTGGCTGCTATTGGGCGAAGTGCCGGGGCAGGATCTCCTGTCATCTCACCTTGCTCCTGCCGA
GAAAGTATCCATCATGGCTGATGCAATGCGGCGGCTGCATACGCTTGATCCGGCTACCTGCCCATTCGAC
CACCAAGCGAAACATCGCATCGAGCGAGCACGTACTCGGATGGAAGCCGGTCTTGTCGATCAGGATGATC
TGGACGAAGAGCATCAGGGGCTCGCGCCAGCCGAACTGTTCGCCAGGCTCAAGGCGCGCATGCCCGACGG
CGAGGATCTCGTCGTGACCCATGGCGATGCCTGCTTGCCGAATATCATGGTGGAAAATGGCCGCTTTTCT
GGATTCATCGACTGTGGCCGGCTGGGTGTGGCGGACCGCTATCAGGACATAGCGTTGGCTACCCGTGATA
TTGCTGAAGAGCTTGGCGGCGAATGGGCTGACCGCTTCCTCGTGCTTTACGGTATCGCCGCTCCCGATTC
GCAGCGCATCGCCTTCTATCGCCTTCTTGACGAGTTCTTCTGAGCGGGACTCTGGGGTTCGAAATGACCG
ACCAAGCGACGCCCAACCTGCCATCACGAGATTTCGATTCCACCGCCGCCTTCTATGAAAGGTTGGGCTT
CGGAATCGTTTTCCGGGACGCCGGCTGGATGATCCTCCAGCGCGGGGATCTCATGCTGGAGTTCTTCGCC
CACCCCAACTTGTTTATTGCAGCTTATAATGGTTACAAATAAAGCAATAGCATCACAAATTTCACAAATA
AAGCATTTTTTTCACTGCATTCTAGTTGTGGTTTGTCCAAACTCATCAATGTATCTTATCATGTCTGTAT
ACCGTCGACCTCTAGCTAGAGCTTGGCGTAATCATGGTCATAGCTGTTTCCTGTGTGAAATTGTTATCCG
CTCACAATTCCACACAACATACGAGCCGGAAGCATAAAGTGTAAAGCCTGGGGTGCCTAATGAGTGAGCT
AACTCACATTAATTGCGTTGCGCTCACTGCCCGCTTTCCAGTCGGGAAACCTGTCGTGCCAGCTGCATTA
ATGAATCGGCCAACGCGCGGGGAGAGGCGGTTTGCGTATTGGGCGCTCTTCCGCTTCCTCGCTCACTGAC
TCGCTGCGCTCGGTCGTTCGGCTGCGGCGAGCGGTATCAGCTCACTCAAAGGCGGTAATACGGTTATCCA
CAGAATCAGGGGATAACGCAGGAAAGAACATGTGAGCAAAAGGCCAGCAAAAGGCCAGGAACCGTAAAAA
GGCCGCGTTGCTGGCGTTTTTCCATAGGCTCCGCCCCCCTGACGAGCATCACAAAAATCGACGCTCAAGT
CAGAGGTGGCGAAACCCGACAGGACTATAAAGATACCAGGCGTTTCCCCCTGGAAGCTCCCTCGTGCGCT
CTCCTGTTCCGACCCTGCCGCTTACCGGATACCTGTCCGCCTTTCTCCCTTCGGGAAGCGTGGCGCTTTC
TCATAGCTCACGCTGTAGGTATCTCAGTTCGGTGTAGGTCGTTCGCTCCAAGCTGGGCTGTGTGCACGAA
CCCCCCGTTCAGCCCGACCGCTGCGCCTTATCCGGTAACTATCGTCTTGAGTCCAACCCGGTAAGACACG
ACTTATCGCCACTGGCAGCAGCCACTGGTAACAGGATTAGCAGAGCGAGGTATGTAGGCGGTGCTACAGA
GTTCTTGAAGTGGTGGCCTAACTACGGCTACACTAGAAGAACAGTATTTGGTATCTGCGCTCTGCTGAAG
CCAGTTACCTTCGGAAAAAGAGTTGGTAGCTCTTGATCCGGCAAACAAACCACCGCTGGTAGCGGTGGTT
TTTTTGTTTGCAAGCAGCAGATTACGCGCAGAAAAAAAGGATCTCAAGAAGATCCTTTGATCTTTTCTAC
GGGGTCTGACGCTCAGTGGAACGAAAACTCACGTTAAGGGATTTTGGTCATGAGATTATCAAAAAGGATC
TTCACCTAGATCCTTTTAAATTAAAAATGAAGTTTTAAATCAATCTAAAGTATATATGAGTAAACTTGGT
CTGACAGTTACCAATGCTTAATCAGTGAGGCACCTATCTCAGCGATCTGTCTATTTCGTTCATCCATAGT
TGCCTGACTCCCCGTCGTGTAGATAACTACGATACGGGAGGGCTTACCATCTGGCCCCAGTGCTGCAATG
ATACCGCGAGACCCACGCTCACCGGCTCCAGATTTATCAGCAATAAACCAGCCAGCCGGAAGGGCCGAGC
GCAGAAGTGGTCCTGCAACTTTATCCGCCTCCATCCAGTCTATTAATTGTTGCCGGGAAGCTAGAGTAAG
TAGTTCGCCAGTTAATAGTTTGCGCAACGTTGTTGCCATTGCTACAGGCATCGTGGTGTCACGCTCGTCG
TTTGGTATGGCTTCATTCAGCTCCGGTTCCCAACGATCAAGGCGAGTTACATGATCCCCCATGTTGTGCA
AAAAAGCGGTTAGCTCCTTCGGTCCTCCGATCGTTGTCAGAAGTAAGTTGGCCGCAGTGTTATCACTCAT
GGTTATGGCAGCACTGCATAATTCTCTTACTGTCATGCCATCCGTAAGATGCTTTTCTGTGACTGGTGAG
TACTCAACCAAGTCATTCTGAGAATAGTGTATGCGGCGACCGAGTTGCTCTTGCCCGGCGTCAATACGGG
ATAATACCGCGCCACATAGCAGAACTTTAAAAGTGCTCATCATTGGAAAACGTTCTTCGGGGCGAAAACT
CTCAAGGATCTTACCGCTGTTGAGATCCAGTTCGATGTAACCCACTCGTGCACCCAACTGATCTTCAGCA
TCTTTTACTTTCACCAGCGTTTCTGGGTGAGCAAAAACAGGAAGGCAAAATGCCGCAAAAAAGGGAATAA
GGGCGACACGGAAATGTTGAATACTCATACTCTTCCTTTTTCAATATTATTGAAGCATTTATCAGGGTTA
TTGTCTCATGAGCGGATACATATTTGAATGTATTTAGAAAAATAAACAAATAGGGGTTCCGCGCACATTT
CCCCGAAAAGTGCCACCTGACGTC
